Addgene plasmid #131891: pDONR221_SLC6A2
Purpose: Gateway entry clone with codon-optimized ORF sequence for subcloning into custom expression vectors
Depositing lab: RESOLUTE Consortium & Giulio Superti-Furga. Depositing organization: CeMM Research Center for Molecular Medicine. Publication: Label-free high-throughput screening assay for the identification of norepinephrine transporter (NET/SLC6A2) inhibitors. Sijben HJ, van Oostveen WM, Hartog PBR, Stucchi L, Rossignoli A, Maresca G, Scarabottolo L, IJzerman AP, Heitman LH. Sci Rep. 2021 Jun 10;11(1):12290. doi: 10.1038/s41598-021-91700-7. PubMed 34112854.
Backbone
  Vector backbone: pDONR221
  Backbone manufacturer: Thermo Fisher Scientific
  Backbone size w/o insert (bp): 2550
  Vector type: Mammalian Expression
Growth in bacteria
  Bacterial resistance: Kanamycin, 50 μg/mL
  Growth temperature: 37°C
  Growth strain: Stbl3
  Copy number: High Copy
Gene/Insert
  Gene/Insert name: SLC6A2 (alt name: NET, NET1, NAT1, SLC6A5)
  Species: H. sapiens (human)
  Insert size (bp): 1851
  Entrez Gene: SLC6A2 (a.k.a. NAT1, NET, NET1, SLC6A5)
  Cloning method: Gateway Cloning
  Sequencing primers: 5′ M13-fwd; 3′ M13-rev
Terms and licenses: Academic/Nonprofit Terms; Industry Terms
Depositor comments: For more information on the full Resolute plasmid collection, please see www.addgene.org/depositor-collections/re-solute/. Please provide your feedback on this plasmid to the RESOLUTE consortium by filling out their RESOLUTE repository feedback form: https://forms.office.com/Pages/ResponsePage.aspx?id=0e05yklzmkS7rjFGQL4N7z4feCLQvEJAmVcOCM_u885UN1JJRko0Ukg4TVQwNTZLOUxPQVJWT1NHUCQlQCN0PWcu
How to cite: pDONR221_SLC6A2 was a gift from RESOLUTE Consortium & Giulio Superti-Furga (Addgene plasmid # 131891 ; http://n2t.net/addgene:131891 ; RRID:Addgene_131891)
