[The description below was written by a language model from this plasmid's Addgene catalogue record and pLannotate feature annotations shown in this document.]
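Description:
pDONR221_SLC6A2 is a Gateway entry clone built on the pDONR221 backbone and carrying a codon-optimized open reading frame for human SLC6A2, the norepinephrine transporter (also known as NET, NET1 or NAT1). This sodium-dependent amine transporter terminates noradrenaline signalling by taking the transmitter back up into presynaptic terminals. The plasmid is about 4.4 kb and is maintained in E. coli through a high-copy ColE1/pUC-type origin, with selection on kanamycin via an aminoglycoside phosphotransferase (KanR) gene.

The 1,851 bp SLC6A2 coding sequence sits between attL1 and attL2, the recombination sites used in the Gateway LR reaction. This arrangement lets the ORF be transferred directionally, in a single recombination step, into any attR-containing destination vector. Although the catalogue classifies the vector type as mammalian expression, the annotated features show no mammalian promoter or polyadenylation signal upstream or downstream of the insert, so expression in cells depends on the destination vector chosen. No epitope tags or reporters are annotated. The rrnB T1 and T2 terminators upstream of attL1 insulate the insert from read-through transcription in bacteria, which helps limit unwanted expression of a membrane protein during propagation. A T7 promoter lies just beyond attL2, oriented back toward the insert. The short lacI and lacZα fragments are backbone remnants.

The clone belongs to a consortium collection of solute carrier ORFs intended for subcloning into custom expression vectors. The associated publication concerns a label-free high-throughput screening assay for norepinephrine transporter inhibitors.
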