Features (pLannotate 1.2.2; 10 found; start..end, strand, type, name):
    121..213     +  CDS            lacI (fragment): lac repressor; lacI; The lac repressor binds to the lac operator to inhibit transcription in E. coli. This inhibition can be relieved by adding lactose or isopropyl-β-D-thiogalactopyranoside (IPTG).
    268..295     -  terminator     rrnB T2 terminator: transcription terminator T2 from the E. coli rrnB gene
    427..470     +  terminator     rrnB T1 terminator: Escherichia coli rrnB; transcription terminator T1 from the E. coli rrnB gene
    517..553     -  CDS            lacZα (fragment): LacZα fragment of β-galactosidase; lacZ fragment
    569..668     +  protein_bind   attL1: mutant version of attL; recombination site for the Gateway® LR reaction LR Clonase™
    674..2524    +  CDS            SLC6A2 (sequence withheld): SC6A2_HUMAN - Also known as NAT1, NET1, SLC6A5. Experimental evidence at protein level: Swiss-Prot protein existence level 1. Amine transporter. Terminates the action of noradrenaline by its high affinity sodium-dependent reuptake into presynaptic terminals. From Homo sapiens (Human).
   2526..2625    -  protein_bind   attL2: mutant version of attL; recombination site for the Gateway® LR reaction LR Clonase™
   2643..2661    -  promoter       T7 promoter: promoter for bacteriophage T7 RNA polymerase
   2795..3604    +  CDS            KanR: aminoglycoside phosphotransferase; aph(3')-Ia; confers resistance to kanamycin in bacteria or G418 (Geneticin®) in eukaryotes
   3751..4339    +  rep_origin     ori: high-copy-number ColE1/pMB1/pBR322/pUC origin of replication
>Addgene plasmid #131891 | pDONR221_SLC6A2 | addgene full sequence | sequence record 259094 | Addgene NGS Result
CTTTCCTGCGTTATCCCCTGATTCTGTGGATAACCGTATTACCGCCTTTGAGTGAGCTGATACCGCTCGC
CGCAGCCGAACGACCGAGCGCAGCGAGTCAGTGAGCGAGGAAGCGGAAGAGCGCCCAATACGCAAACCGC
CTCTCCCCGCGCGTTGGCCGATTCATTAATGCAGCTGGCACGACAGGTTTCCCGACTGGAAAGCGGGCAG
TGAGCGCAACGCAATTAATACGCGTACCGCTAGCCAGGAAGAGTTTGTAGAAACGCAAAAAGGCCATCCG
TCAGGATGGCCTTCTGCTTAGTTTGATGCCTGGCAGTTTATGGCGGGCGTCCTGCCCGCCACCCTCCGGG
CCGTTGCTTCACAACGTTCAAATCCGCTCCCGGCGGATTTGTCCTACTCAGGAGAGCGTTCACCGACAAA
CAACAGATAAAACGAAAGGCCCAGTCTTCCGACTGAGCCTTTCGTTTTATTTGATGCCTGGCAGTTCCCT
ACTCTCGCGTTAACGCTAGCATGGATGTTTTCCCAGTCACGACGTTGTAAAACGACGGCCAGTCTTAAGC
TCGGGCCCCAAATAATGATTTTATTTTGACTGATAGTGACCTGTTCGTTGCAACACATTGATGAGCAATG
CTTTTTTATAATGCCAACTTTGTACAAAAAAGCAGGCTCCACC
[1851 nt withheld, positions 674-2524]
GACCCAGCTTTCTTGTACAAAGTTGGCATTATAAGAAAGCATTGCTTATCAATTTGTTGCAACGAACAGG
TCACTATCAGTCAAAATAAAATCATTATTTGCCATCCAGCTGATATCCCCTATAGTGAGTCGTATTACAT
GGTCATAGCTGTTTCCTGGCAGCTCTGGCCCGTGTCTCAAAATCTCTGATGTTACATTGCACAAGATAAA
AATATATCATCATGAACAATAAAACTGTCTGCTTACATAAACAGTAATACAAGGGGTGTTATGAGCCATA
TTCAACGGGAAACGTCGAGGCCGCGATTAAATTCCAACATGGATGCTGATTTATATGGGTATAAATGGGC
TCGCGATAATGTCGGGCAATCAGGTGCGACAATCTATCGCTTGTATGGGAAGCCCGATGCGCCAGAGTTG
TTTCTGAAACATGGCAAAGGTAGCGTTGCCAATGATGTTACAGATGAGATGGTCAGACTAAACTGGCTGA
CGGAATTTATGCCTCTTCCGACCATCAAGCATTTTATCCGTACTCCTGATGATGCATGGTTACTCACCAC
TGCGATCCCCGGAAAAACAGCATTCCAGGTATTAGAAGAATATCCTGATTCAGGTGAAAATATTGTTGAT
GCGCTGGCAGTGTTCCTGCGCCGGTTGCATTCGATTCCTGTTTGTAATTGTCCTTTTAACAGCGATCGCG
TATTTCGTCTCGCTCAGGCGCAATCACGAATGAATAACGGTTTGGTTGATGCGAGTGATTTTGATGACGA
GCGTAATGGCTGGCCTGTTGAACAAGTCTGGAAAGAAATGCATAAACTTTTGCCATTCTCACCGGATTCA
GTCGTCACTCATGGTGATTTCTCACTTGATAACCTTATTTTTGACGAGGGGAAATTAATAGGTTGTATTG
ATGTTGGACGAGTCGGAATCGCAGACCGATACCAGGATCTTGCCATCCTATGGAACTGCCTCGGTGAGTT
TTCTCCTTCATTACAGAAACGGCTTTTTCAAAAATATGGTATTGATAATCCTGATATGAATAAATTGCAG
TTTCATTTGATGCTCGATGAGTTTTTCTAATCAGAATTGGTTAATTGGTTGTAACACTGGCAGAGCATTA
CGCTGACTTGACGGGACGGCGCAAGCTCATGACCAAAATCCCTTAACGTGAGTTACGCGTCGTTCCACTG
AGCGTCAGACCCCGTAGAAAAGATCAAAGGATCTTCTTGAGATCCTTTTTTTCTGCGCGTAATCTGCTGC
TTGCAAACAAAAAAACCACCGCTACCAGCGGTGGTTTGTTTGCCGGATCAAGAGCTACCAACTCTTTTTC
CGAAGGTAACTGGCTTCAGCAGAGCGCAGATACCAAATACTGTTCTTCTAGTGTAGCCGTAGTTAGGCCA
CCACTTCAAGAACTCTGTAGCACCGCCTACATACCTCGCTCTGCTAATCCTGTTACCAGTGGCTGCTGCC
AGTGGCGATAAGTCGTGTCTTACCGGGTTGGACTCAAGACGATAGTTACCGGATAAGGCGCAGCGGTCGG
GCTGAACGGGGGGTTCGTGCACACAGCCCAGCTTGGAGCGAACGACCTACACCGAACTGAGATACCTACA
GCGTGAGCTATGAGAAAGCGCCACGCTTCCCGAAGGGAGAAAGGCGGACAGGTATCCGGTAAGCGGCAGG
GTCGGAACAGGAGAGCGCACGAGGGAGCTTCCAGGGGGAAACGCCTGGTATCTTTATAGTCCTGTCGGGT
TTCGCCACCTCTGACTTGAGCGTCGATTTTTGTGATGCTCGTCAGGGGGGCGGAGCCTATGGAAAAACGC
CAGCAACGCGGCCTTTTTACGGTTCCTGGCCTTTTGCTGGCCTTTTGCTCACATGTT
