>Addgene plasmid #131891 | pDONR221_SLC6A2 | depositor partial sequence | sequence record 253182 | Codon-optimized ORF of SLC6A2
[1851 nt withheld, positions 1-1851]
